Addgene plasmid #105526: pGEMHE-membrane-mEGFP
Purpose: T7 promotor drives in vitro mRNA transcription of a mEGFP-tagged membrane reporter
Depositing lab: Melina Schuh. Depositing organization: MRC Laboratory of Molecular Biology. Publication: A Method for the Acute and Rapid Degradation of Endogenous Proteins. Clift D, McEwan WA, Labzin LI, Konieczny V, Mogessie B, James LC, Schuh M. Cell. 2017 Nov 13. pii: S0092-8674(17)31255-2. doi: 10.1016/j.cell.2017.10.033. PubMed 29153837.
Backbone
  Vector backbone: pGEMHE
  Backbone size w/o insert (bp): 3112
  Total vector size (bp): 3889
  Vector type: in vitro Transcription
Growth in bacteria
  Bacterial resistance: Ampicillin, 100 μg/mL
  Growth temperature: 37°C
  Growth strain: DH5alpha
  Copy number: High Copy
Gene/Insert
  Gene/Insert name: GNAI2 (alt names: GIPB; H_LUCA15.1; H_LUCA16.1)
  Species: H. sapiens (human)
  Mutation: fragment encoding the plasma membrane targeting sequence (’Membrane’) from Human GNAI2 consisting of the N-terminal amino acids 1-15 (nt 1-45) (which includes N-myristol and S-palmitoyl motifs for targeting and retention at plasma mebrane) in frame with mEGFP
  GenBank ID: NC_000003.12
  Entrez Gene: GNAI2 (a.k.a. GIP, GNAI2B, HG1C, H_LUCA15.1, H_LUCA16.1)
  Promoter: T7
  Tag / fusion protein: mEGFP (C terminal on insert)
  Cloning method: Restriction Enzyme; 5′ cloning site NheI (not destroyed); 3′ cloning site XhoI (not destroyed)
  Sequencing primers: 5′ AAGGCGATTAAGTTGGGTAACG; 3′ TCGGGTGTTCTTGAGGCTGG
Terms and licenses: Academic/Nonprofit Terms; Industry Terms: Not Available to Industry
How to cite: pGEMHE-membrane-mEGFP was a gift from Melina Schuh (Addgene plasmid # 105526 ; http://n2t.net/addgene:105526 ; RRID:Addgene_105526)
