[The description below was written by a language model from this plasmid's Addgene catalogue record.]
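Description:
pGEMHE-membrane-mEGFP is an in vitro transcription plasmid built on the pGEMHE backbone (about 3.1 kb, giving a total of roughly 3.9 kb with the insert). It is maintained as a high-copy plasmid in E. coli under ampicillin selection. It is not designed for direct expression in cells. Instead, it serves as a template from which a T7 promoter drives synthesis of mRNA by T7 RNA polymerase in vitro. The record does not list the origin of replication, untranslated regions or other backbone elements, and no feature table is provided.

The insert, cloned between NheI and XhoI sites that both remain intact, encodes a compact plasma membrane reporter. It consists of the first 15 amino acids (nucleotides 1–45) of human GNAI2, the G protein alpha-i2 subunit, fused in frame to mEGFP at the C terminus. This short N-terminal fragment carries the N-myristoylation and S-palmitoylation motifs. These lipid modifications target the fusion protein to the plasma membrane and retain it there, so the fluorescent protein marks the membrane without including the functional G protein itself. mEGFP is the monomeric form of enhanced GFP, which limits the self-association that can occur when a fluorescent protein is concentrated on a membrane.

According to its stated purpose, the plasmid is used to make mRNA encoding an mEGFP-tagged membrane marker. Such transcripts are typically delivered into cells to label the plasma membrane with green fluorescence for live imaging. The plasmid was deposited alongside work describing a method for the acute and rapid degradation of endogenous proteins, though the record does not spell out its exact role in that work.
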