>Addgene plasmid #105526 | pGEMHE-membrane-mEGFP | addgene partial sequence | sequence record 205157 | Addgene Partial NGS Result
CCCCTGCAGGCGCGCCGCCGGCGATTTAAATTAATTAATCTAGCTTGAGTATTCTATAGTGTCACCTAAA
TAGCTTGGCGTAATCATGGTCATAGCTGTTTCCTGTGTGAAATTGTTATCCGCTCACAATTCCACACAAC
ATACGAGCCGGAAGCATAAAGTGTAAAGCCTGGGGTGCCTAATGAGTGAGCTAACTCACATTAATTGCGT
TGCGCTCACTGCCCGCTTTCCAGTCGGGAAACCTGTCGTGCCAGCTGCATTAATGAATCGGCCAACGCGC
GGGGAGAGGCGGTTTGCGTATTGGGCGCTCTTCCGCTTCCTCGCTCACTGACTCGCTGCGCTCGGTCGTT
CGGCTGCGGCGAGCGGTATCAGCTCACTCAAAGGCGGTAATACGGTTATCCACAGAATCAGGGGATAACG
CAGGAAAGAACATGTGAGCAAAAGGCCAGCAAAAGGCCAGGAACCGTAAAAAGGCCGCGTTGCTGGCGTT
TTTCCATAGGCTCCGCCCCCCTGACGAGCATCACAAAAATCGACGCTCAAGTCAGAGGTGGCGAAACCCG
ACAGGACTATAAAGATACCAGGCGTTTCCCCCTGGAAGCTCCCTCGTGCGCTCTCCTGTTCCGACCCTGC
CGCTTACCGGATACCTGTCCGCCTTTCTCCCTTCGGGAAGCGTGGCGCTTTCTCATAGCTCACGCTGTAG
GTATCTCAGTTCGGTGTAGGTCGTTCGCTCCAAGCTGGGCTGTGTGCACGAACCCCCCGTTCAGCCCGAC
CGCTGCGCCTTATCCGGTAACTATCGTCTTGAGTCCAACCCGGTAAGACACGACTTATCGCCACTGGCAG
CAGCCACTGGTAACAGGATTAGCAGAGCGAGGTATGTAGGCGGTGCTACAGAGTTCTTGAAGTGGTGGCC
TAACTACGGCTACACTAGAAGAACAGTATTTGGTATCTGCGCTCTGCTGAAGCCAGTTACCTTCGGAAAA
AGAGTTGGTAGCTCTTGATCCGGCAAACAAACCACCGCTGGTAGCGGTGGTTTTTTTGTTTGCAAGCAGC
AGATTACGCGCAGAAAAAAAGGATCTCAAGAAGATCCTTTGATCTTTTCTACGGGGTCTGACGCTCAGTG
GAACGAAAACTCACGTTAAGGGATTTTGGTCATGAGATTATCAAAAAGGATCTTCACCTAGATCCTTTTA
AATTAAAAATGAAGTTTTAAATCAATCTAAAGTATATATGAGTAAACTTGGTCTGACAGTTACCAATGCT
TAATCAGTGAGGCACCTATCTCAGCGATCTGTCTATTTCGTTCATCCATAGTTGCCTGACTCCCCGTCGT
GTAGATAACTACGATACGGGAGGGCTTACCATCTGGCCCCAGTGCTGCAATGATACCGCGAGACCCACGC
TCACCGGCTCCAGATTTATCAGCAATAAACCAGCCAGCCGGAAGGGCCGAGCGCAGAAGTGGTCCTGCAA
CTTTATCCGCCTCCATCCAGTCTATTAATTGTTGCCGGGAAGCTAGAGTAAGTAGTTCGCCAGTTAATAG
TTTGCGCAACGTTGTTGCCATTGCTACAGGCATCGTGGTGTCACGCTCGTCGTTTGGTATGGCTTCATTC
AGCTCCGGTTCCCAACGATCAAGGCGAGTTACATGATCCCCCATGTTGTGCAAAAAAGCGGTTAGCTCCT
TCGGTCCTCCGATCGTTGTCAGAAGTAAGTTGGCCGCAGTGTTATCACTCATGGTTATGGCAGCACTGCA
TAATTCTCTTACTGTCATGCCATCCGTAAGATGCTTTTCTGTGACTGGTGAGTACTCAACCAAGTCATTC
TGAGAATAGTGTATGCGGCGACCGAGTTGCTCTTGCCCGGCGTCAATACGGGATAATACCGCGCCACATA
GCAGAACTTTAAAAGTGCTCATCATTGGAAAACGTTCTTCGGGGCGAAAACTCTCAAGGATCTTACCGCT
GTTGAGATCCAGTTCGATGTAACCCACTCGTGCACCCAACTGATCTTCAGCATCTTTTACTTTCACCAGC
GTTTCTGGGTGAGCAAAAACAGGAAGGCAAAATGCCGCAAAAAAGGGAATAAGGGCGACACGGAAATGTT
GAATACTCATACTCTTCCTTTTTCAATATTATTGAAGCATTTATCAGGGTTATTGTCTCATGAGCGGATA
CATATTTGAATGTATTTAGAAAAATAAACAAATAGGGGTTCCGCGCACATTTCCCCGAAAAGTGCCACCT
GACGTCTAAGAAACCATTATTATCATGACATTAACCTATAAAAATAGGCGTATCACGAGGCCCTTTCGTC
TCGCGCGTTTCGGTGATGACGGTGAAAACCTCTGACACATGCAGCTCCCGGAGACGGTCACAGCTTGTCT
GTAAGCGGATGCCGGGAGCAGACAAGCCCGTCAGGGCGCGTCAGCGGGTGTTGGCGGGTGTCGGGGCTGG
CTTAACTATGCGGCATCAGAGCAGATTGTACTGAGAGTGCACCATATGCGGTGTGAAATACCGCACAGAT
GCGTAAGGAGAAAATACCGCATCAGGCGCCATTCGCCATTCAGGCTGCGCAACTGTTGGGAAGGGCGATC
GGTGCGGGCCTCTTCGCTATTACGCCAGCTGGCGAAAGGGGGATGTGCTGCAAGGCGATTAAGTTGGGTA
ACGCCAGGGTTTTCCCAGTCACGACGTTGTAAAACGACGGCCAGTGAATTGTAATACGACTCACTATAGG
GCGAATTAATTCGAGCTCGGTACCCAGCTTGCTTGTTCTTTTTGCAGAAGCTCAGAATAAACGCTCAACT
TTGGCAGATCAATTCCCCGGTGCTAGCATGGGCTGCACCGTGAGCGCCGAGGACAAGGCGGCGGCCGAGC
GCTTACCGGTCGCCACCATGGTGAGCAAGGGCGAGGAGCTGTTCACCGGGGTGGTGCCCATCCTGGTCGA
GCTGGACGGCGACGTAAACGGCCACAAGTTCAGCGTGTCCGGCGAGGGCGAGGGCGATGCCACCTACGGC
AAGCTGACCCTGAAGTTCATCTGCACCACCGGCAAGCTGCCCGTGCCCTGGCCCACCCTCGTGACCACCC
TGACCTACGGCGTGCAGTGCTTCAGCCGCTACCCCGACCACATGAAGCAGCACGACTTCTTCAAGTCCGC
CATGCCCGAAGGCTACGTCCAGGAGCGCACCATCTTCTTCAAGGACGACGGCAACTACAAGACCCGCGCC
GAGGTGAAGTTCGAGGGCGACACCCTGGTGAACCGCATCGAGCTGAAGGGCATCGACTTCAAGGAGGACG
GCAACATCCTGGGGCACAAGCTGGAGTACAACTACAACAGCCACAACGTCTATATCATGGCCGACAAGCA
GAAGAACGGCATCAAGGTGAACTTCAAGATCCGCCACAACATCGAGGACGGCAGCGTGCAGCTCGCCGAC
CACTACCAGCAGAACACCCCCATCGGCGACGGCCCCGTGCTGCTGCCCGACAACCACTACCTGAGCACCC
AGTCCGCCCTGAGCAAAGACCCCAACGAGAAGCGCGATCACATGGTCCTTAAGGAGTTCGTGACCGCCGC
CGGGATCACTCTCGGCATGGACGAGCTGTACAAGTACTCAGATCTCGAGCTCAAGCTTCGAATTCTGCAG
TCGACGGCCCGGGATCCTGTACAAGTAAAGCGGCCGCTCTAGATAAATGATAGCTTGATCTGGTTACCAC
TAAACCAGCCTCAAGAACACCCGAATGGAGTCTCTAAGCTACATAATACCAACTTACACTTTACAAAATG
TTGTCCCCCAAAATGTAGCCATTCGTATCTGCTCCTAATAAAAAGAAAGTTTCTTCACATTCTAAA
